Addgene plasmid #35901: Wnt9B Non-STOP
Depositing lab: Marian Waterman. Depositing organization: University of California, Irvine. Publication: A uniform human Wnt expression library reveals a shared secretory pathway and unique signaling activities. Najdi R, Proffitt K, Sprowl S, Kaur S, Yu J, Covey TM, Virshup DM, Waterman ML. Differentiation. 2012 Sep;84(2):203-13. doi: 10.1016/j.diff.2012.06.004. Epub 2012 Jul 9. PubMed 22784633.
Backbone
  Vector backbone: pENTR/D-TOPO
  Backbone manufacturer: Invitrogen
  Backbone size w/o insert (bp): 2580
  Vector type: Entry Vector
Growth in bacteria
  Bacterial resistance: Kanamycin, 50 μg/mL
  Growth temperature: 37°C
  Growth strain: DH5alpha
  Copy number: High Copy
Gene/Insert
  Gene/Insert name: Wnt9B (alt name: Wnt9B)
  Species: H. sapiens (human)
  Insert size (bp): 1080
  Mutation: SNP Met106-->Thr
  Entrez Gene: WNT9B (a.k.a. WNT14B, WNT15)
  Cloning method: Restriction Enzyme
  Sequencing primers: 5′ M13 (-20)-FWD; 3′ M13-Reverse
Terms and licenses: Academic/Nonprofit Terms; Industry Terms: Not Available to Industry
How to cite: Wnt9B Non-STOP was a gift from Marian Waterman (Addgene plasmid # 35901 ; http://n2t.net/addgene:35901 ; RRID:Addgene_35901)
