[The description below was written by a language model from this plasmid's Addgene catalogue record and pLannotate feature annotations shown in this document.]
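Description:
Wnt9B Non-STOP is a Gateway entry clone built on the pENTR/D-TOPO backbone and carrying the human WNT9B open reading frame (also known as WNT14B or WNT15). It is a small bacterial plasmid of about 3.7 kb that is maintained in E. coli through a high-copy ColE1/pUC-type origin and selected with kanamycin via the aph(3')-Ia resistance gene. The insert is listed as roughly 1.1 kb and carries a recorded single-nucleotide polymorphism that changes Met106 to Thr.

The WNT9B coding sequence sits between attL1 and attL2 sites, so it can be moved by an LR Clonase reaction into any attR-containing destination vector while preserving orientation and reading frame. As the name indicates, the native stop codon has been left off. This allows read-through into a C-terminal tag or fusion partner supplied by the destination vector. The entry clone has no eukaryotic promoter, so expression depends on the vector into which the insert is transferred. The rrnB T1 and T2 terminators upstream of attL1 insulate the insert from stray bacterial transcription. A T7 promoter lies just beyond attL2, pointing back towards the insert, and M13 forward and reverse priming sites flank the cassette for sequence verification. The short lacI and lacZα fragments annotated upstream of attL1 appear to be backbone remnants rather than functional genes.

The associated publication describes a uniform human Wnt expression library used to compare Wnt secretion and signalling activities. This plasmid serves as the source clone for making tagged WNT9B expression constructs.
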