Features (pLannotate 1.2.2; 10 found; start..end, strand, type, name):
    121..213     +  CDS            lacI (fragment): lac repressor; lacI; The lac repressor binds to the lac operator to inhibit transcription in E. coli. This inhibition can be relieved by adding lactose or isopropyl-β-D-thiogalactopyranoside (IPTG).
    268..295     -  terminator     rrnB T2 terminator: transcription terminator T2 from the E. coli rrnB gene
    427..470     +  terminator     rrnB T1 terminator: Escherichia coli rrnB; transcription terminator T1 from the E. coli rrnB gene
    517..553     -  CDS            lacZα (fragment): LacZα fragment of β-galactosidase; lacZ fragment
    569..668     +  protein_bind   attL1: mutant version of attL; recombination site for the Gateway® LR reaction LR Clonase™
    689..1759    +  CDS            WNT9B: WNT9B_HUMAN - Also known as WNT14B From Homo sapiens (Human).
   1785..1884    -  protein_bind   attL2: mutant version of attL; recombination site for the Gateway® LR reaction LR Clonase™
   1902..1920    -  promoter       T7 promoter: promoter for bacteriophage T7 RNA polymerase
   2054..2863    +  CDS            KanR: aminoglycoside phosphotransferase; aph(3')-Ia; confers resistance to kanamycin in bacteria or G418 (Geneticin®) in eukaryotes
   3010..3598    +  rep_origin     ori: high-copy-number ColE1/pMB1/pBR322/pUC origin of replication
>Addgene plasmid #35901 | Wnt9B Non-STOP | depositor full sequence | sequence record 44167 | Wnt9B Non-STOP sequence 3660 bps
CTTTCCTGCGTTATCCCCTGATTCTGTGGATAACCGTATTACCGCCTTTGAGTGAGCTGATACCGCTCGC
CGCAGCCGAACGACCGAGCGCAGCGAGTCAGTGAGCGAGGAAGCGGAAGAGCGCCCAATACGCAAACCGC
CTCTCCCCGCGCGTTGGCCGATTCATTAATGCAGCTGGCACGACAGGTTTCCCGACTGGAAAGCGGGCAG
TGAGCGCAACGCAATTAATACGCGTACCGCTAGCCAGGAAGAGTTTGTAGAAACGCAAAAAGGCCATCCG
TCAGGATGGCCTTCTGCTTAGTTTGATGCCTGGCAGTTTATGGCGGGCGTCCTGCCCGCCACCCTCCGGG
CCGTTGCTTCACAACGTTCAAATCCGCTCCCGGCGGATTTGTCCTACTCAGGAGAGCGTTCACCGACAAA
CAACAGATAAAACGAAAGGCCCAGTCTTCCGACTGAGCCTTTCGTTTTATTTGATGCCTGGCAGTTCCCT
ACTCTCGCGTTAACGCTAGCATGGATGTTTTCCCAGTCACGACGTTGTAAAACGACGGCCAGTCTTAAGC
TCGGGCCCCAAATAATGATTTTATTTTGACTGATAGTGACCTGTTCGTTGCAACAAATTGATGAGCAATG
CTTTTTTATAATGCCAACTTTGTACAAAAAAGCAGGCTCCGCGGCCGCCCCCTTCACCATGCGCCCCCCG
CCCGCGCTGGCCCTGGCCGGGCTCTGCCTGCTGGCGCTGCCCGCCGCCGCCGCCTCCTACTTCGGCCTGA
CCGGGCGGGAAGTCCTGACGCCCTTCCCAGGATTGGGCACTGCGGCAGCCCCGGCACAGGGCGGGGCCCA
CCTGAAGCAGTGTGACCTGCTGAAGCTGTCCCGGCGGCAGAAGCAGCTCTGCCGGAGGGAGCCCGGCCTG
GCTGAGACCCTGAGGGATGCTGCGCACCTCGGCCTGCTTGAGTGCCAGTTTCAGTTCCGGCATGAGCGCT
GGAACTGTAGCCTGGAGGGCAGGACGGGCCTGCTCAAGAGAGGCTTCAAAGAGACAGCTTTCCTGTACGC
GGTGTCCTCTGCCGCCCTCACCCACACCCTGGCCCGGGCCTGCAGCGCTGGGCGCATGGAGCGCTGCACC
TGTGATGACTCTCCGGGGCTGGAGAGCCGGCAGGCCTGGCAGTGGGGCGTGTGCGGTGACAACCTCAAGT
ACAGCACCAAGTTTCTGAGCAACTTCCTGGGGTCCAAGAGAGGAAACAAGGACCTGCGGGCACGGGCAGA
CGCCCACAATACCCACGTGGGCATCAAGGCTGTGAAGAGTGGCCTCAGGACCACGTGTAAGTGCCATGGC
GTATCAGGCTCCTGTGCCGTGCGCACCTGCTGGAAGCAGCTCTCCCCGTTCCGTGAGACGGGCCAGGTGC
TGAAACTGCGCTATGACTCGGCTGTCAAGGTGTCCAGTGCCACCAATGAGGCCTTGGGCCGCCTAGAGCT
GTGGGCCCCTGCCAGGCAGGGCAGCCTCACCAAAGGCCTGGCCCCAAGGTCTGGGGACCTGGTGTACATG
GAGGACTCACCCAGCTTCTGCCGGCCCAGCAAGTACTCACCTGGCACAGCAGGTAGGGTGTGCTCCCGGG
AGGCCAGCTGCAGCAGCCTGTGCTGCGGGCGGGGCTATGACACCCAGAGCCGCCTGGTGGCCTTCTCCTG
CCACTGCCAGGTGCAGTGGTGCTGCTACGTGGAGTGCCAGCAATGTGTGCAGGAGGAGCTTGTGTACACC
TGCAAGCACTGCATTCTGAAGGGTGGGCGCGCCGACCCAGCTTTCTTGTACAAAGTTGGCATTATAAGAA
AGCATTGCTTATCAATTTGTTGCAACGAACAGGTCACTATCAGTCAAAATAAAATCATTATTTGCCATCC
AGCTGATATCCCCTATAGTGAGTCGTATTACATGGTCATAGCTGTTTCCTGGCAGCTCTGGCCCGTGTCT
CAAAATCTCTGATGTTACATTGCACAAGATAAAAATATATCATCATGAACAATAAAACTGTCTGCTTACA
TAAACAGTAATACAAGGGGTGTTATGAGCCATATTCAACGGGAAACGTCGAGGCCGCGATTAAATTCCAA
CATGGATGCTGATTTATATGGGTATAAATGGGCTCGCGATAATGTCGGGCAATCAGGTGCGACAATCTAT
CGCTTGTATGGGAAGCCCGATGCGCCAGAGTTGTTTCTGAAACATGGCAAAGGTAGCGTTGCCAATGATG
TTACAGATGAGATGGTCAGACTAAACTGGCTGACGGAATTTATGCCTCTTCCGACCATCAAGCATTTTAT
CCGTACTCCTGATGATGCATGGTTACTCACCACTGCGATCCCCGGAAAAACAGCATTCCAGGTATTAGAA
GAATATCCTGATTCAGGTGAAAATATTGTTGATGCGCTGGCAGTGTTCCTGCGCCGGTTGCATTCGATTC
CTGTTTGTAATTGTCCTTTTAACAGCGATCGCGTATTTCGTCTCGCTCAGGCGCAATCACGAATGAATAA
CGGTTTGGTTGATGCGAGTGATTTTGATGACGAGCGTAATGGCTGGCCTGTTGAACAAGTCTGGAAAGAA
ATGCATAAACTTTTGCCATTCTCACCGGATTCAGTCGTCACTCATGGTGATTTCTCACTTGATAACCTTA
TTTTTGACGAGGGGAAATTAATAGGTTGTATTGATGTTGGACGAGTCGGAATCGCAGACCGATACCAGGA
TCTTGCCATCCTATGGAACTGCCTCGGTGAGTTTTCTCCTTCATTACAGAAACGGCTTTTTCAAAAATAT
GGTATTGATAATCCTGATATGAATAAATTGCAGTTTCATTTGATGCTCGATGAGTTTTTCTAATCAGAAT
TGGTTAATTGGTTGTAACACTGGCAGAGCATTACGCTGACTTGACGGGACGGCGCAAGCTCATGACCAAA
ATCCCTTAACGTGAGTTACGCGTCGTTCCACTGAGCGTCAGACCCCGTAGAAAAGATCAAAGGATCTTCT
TGAGATCCTTTTTTTCTGCGCGTAATCTGCTGCTTGCAAACAAAAAAACCACCGCTACCAGCGGTGGTTT
GTTTGCCGGATCAAGAGCTACCAACTCTTTTTCCGAAGGTAACTGGCTTCAGCAGAGCGCAGATACCAAA
TACTGTCCTTCTAGTGTAGCCGTAGTTAGGCCACCACTTCAAGAACTCTGTAGCACCGCCTACATACCTC
GCTCTGCTAATCCTGTTACCAGTGGCTGCTGCCAGTGGCGATAAGTCGTGTCTTACCGGGTTGGACTCAA
GACGATAGTTACCGGATAAGGCGCAGCGGTCGGGCTGAACGGGGGGTTCGTGCACACAGCCCAGCTTGGA
GCGAACGACCTACACCGAACTGAGATACCTACAGCGTGAGCATTGAGAAAGCGCCACGCTTCCCGAAGGG
AGAAAGGCGGACAGGTATCCGGTAAGCGGCAGGGTCGGAACAGGAGAGCGCACGAGGGAGCTTCCAGGGG
GAAACGCCTGGTATCTTTATAGTCCTGTCGGGTTTCGCCACCTCTGACTTGAGCGTCGATTTTTGTGATG
CTCGTCAGGGGGGCGGAGCCTATGGAAAAACGCCAGCAACGCGGCCTTTTTACGGTTCCTGGCCTTTTGC
TGGCCTTTTGCTCACATGTT
