>Addgene plasmid #35901 | Wnt9B Non-STOP | addgene partial sequence | sequence record 44989 | M13rev
TCAGCTGGATGGCAAATAATGATTTTATTTTGACTGATAGTGACCTGTTCGTTGCAACAAATTGATAAGC
AATGCTTTCTTATAATGCCAACTTTGTACAAGAAAGCTGGGTCGGCGCGCCCACCCTTCAGAATGCAGTG
CTTGCAGGTGTACACAAGCTCCTCCTGCACACATTGCTGGCACTCCACGTAGCAGCACCACTGCACCTGG
CAGTGGCAGGAGAAGGCCACCAGGCGGCTCTGGGTGTCATAGCCCCGCCCGCAGCACAGGCTGCTGCAGC
TGGCCTCCCGGGAGCACACCCTACCTGCTGTGCCAGGTGAGTACTTGCTGGGCCGGCAGAAGCTGGGTGA
GTCCTCCATGTACACCAGGTCCCCAGACCTTGGGGCCAGGCCTTTGGTGAGGCTGCCCTGCCTGGCAGGG
GCCCACAGCTCTAGGCGGCCCAAGGCCTCATTGGTGGCACTGGACACCTTGACAGCCGAGTCATAGCGCA
GTTTCAGCACCTGGCCCGTCTCACGGAACGGGGAGAGCTGCTTCCAGCAGGTGCGCACGGCACAGGAGCC
TGATACGCCATGGCACTTACACGTGGTCCTGAGGCCACTCTTCACAGCCTTGATGCCCACGTGGGTATTG
TGGGCGTCTGCCCGTGCCCGCAGGTCCTTGTTTCCTCTCTTGGACCCCAGGAAGTTGCTCAGAAACTTGG
TGCTGTACTTGAGGTTGTCACCGCACACGCCCCACTGCCAGGCCTGCCGGCTCTCCAGCCCCGGAGAGTC
ATCACAGGTGCAGCGCTCCATGCGCCCAGCGCTGCAGGCCCGGGCCAGGG
