>Addgene plasmid #35901 | Wnt9B Non-STOP | addgene partial sequence | sequence record 46184 | M13pUC-fwd 5'-CCCAGTCACGACGTTGTAAAACG-3'
AATAATGATTTTATTTTGACTGATAGTGACCTGTTCGTTGCAACAAATTGATGAGCAATGCTTTTTTATA
ATGCCAACTTTGTACAAAAAAGCAGGCTCCGCGGCCGCCCCCTTCACCATGCGCCCCCCGCCCGCGCTGG
CCCTGGCCGGGCTCTGCCTGCTGGCGCTGCCCGCCGCCGCCGCCTCCTACTTCGGCCTGACCGGGCGGGA
AGTCCTGACGCCCTTCCCAGGATTGGGCACTGCGGCAGCCCCGGCACAGGGCGGGGCCCACCTGAAGCAG
TGTGACCTGCTGAAGCTGTCCCGGCGGCAGAAGCAGCTCTGCCGGAGGGAGCCCGGCCTGGCTGAGACCC
TGAGGGATGCTGCGCACCTCGGCCTGCTTGAGTGCCAGTTTCAGTTCCGGCATGAGCGCTGGAACTGTAG
CCTGGAGGGCAGGACGGGCCTGCTCAAGAGAGGCTTCAAAGAGACAGCTTTCCTGTACGCGGTGTCCTCT
GCCGCCCTCACCCACACCCTGGCCCGGGCCTGCAGCGCTGGGCGCATGGAGCGCTGCACCTGTGATGACT
CTCCGGGGCTGGAGAGCCGGCAGGCCTGGCAGTGGGGCGTGTGCGGTGACAACCTCAAGTACAGCACCAA
GTTTCTGAGCAACTTCCTGGGGTCCAAGAGAGGAAACAAGGACCTGCGGGCACGGGCAGACGCCCACAAT
ACCCACGTGGGCATCAAGGCTGTGAAGAGTGGCCTCAGGACCACGTGTAAGTGCCATGGCGTATCAGGCT
CCTGT
